Addgene plasmid #67143: pCellFree_G09
Purpose: (Empty Backbone) Gateway destination vector for cell-free expression with N-term 8xHis sfGFP tag
Depositing lab: Kirill Alexandrov. Depositing organization: University of Queensland. Publication: Gateway-compatible vectors for high-throughput protein expression in pro- and eukaryotic cell-free systems. Gagoski D, Mureev S, Giles N, Johnston W, Dahmer-Heath M, Skalamera D, Gonda TJ, Alexandrov K. J Biotechnol. 2015 Feb 10;195:1-7. doi: 10.1016/j.jbiotec.2014.12.006. Epub 2014 Dec 19. PubMed 25529348.
Backbone
  Vector backbone: pCellFree_G05
  Vector type: Cell-free expression
  Tag / fusion protein: His (N terminal on backbone); sfGFP (N terminal on backbone)
Growth in bacteria
  Bacterial resistance: Chloramphenicol and Ampicillin, 25 & 100 μg/mL
  Growth temperature: 37°C
  Growth strain: ccdB Survival
  Copy number: High Copy
Gene/Insert
  Gene/Insert name: None
  Tag / fusion protein: His (N terminal on backbone); sfGFP (N terminal on backbone)
Terms and licenses: Academic/Nonprofit Terms; Industry Terms: Not Available to Industry
Depositor comments: sfGFP
How to cite: pCellFree_G09 was a gift from Kirill Alexandrov (Addgene plasmid # 67143 ; http://n2t.net/addgene:67143 ; RRID:Addgene_67143)
