[The description below was written by a language model from this plasmid's Addgene catalogue record and pLannotate feature annotations shown in this document.]
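Description:
pCellFree_G09 is an empty Gateway destination vector, derived from pCellFree_G05, designed for producing proteins in cell-free translation systems with an N-terminal 8xHis–superfolder GFP tag. It is a 5,178 bp high-copy plasmid carrying a ColE1/pUC-type origin and a β-lactamase (AmpR) gene under its own promoter. A second marker, chloramphenicol acetyltransferase with the cat promoter, sits inside the Gateway cassette, so the unrecombined vector is selected on both ampicillin and chloramphenicol. Because the cassette also encodes the CcdB gyrase toxin, the plasmid has to be maintained in a ccdB-tolerant strain.

The expression unit begins with a T7 promoter, followed after an unannotated leader region by the superfolder GFP coding sequence. The His tag is listed in the catalogue entry but is not separately annotated in the feature table. Downstream of sfGFP lies attR1, then the counter-selection cassette (ccdB, a ccdA fragment, CmR) in reverse orientation. The far boundary of the cassette is annotated only as an attB2 core match, which presumably represents the attR2 site. A T7 terminator closes the unit. Residual lac promoter/operator, CAP site and lacI fragments, and a short SET1-like match, appear to be backbone remnants.

In an LR reaction with an entry clone, the open reading frame of interest replaces the ccdB/CmR cassette and becomes fused in frame behind His-sfGFP. T7 RNA polymerase can then transcribe the fusion for cell-free synthesis. The His tag allows affinity capture, while sfGFP gives a fluorescent readout of the product. The associated publication title places the vector in a series intended for high-throughput expression in both prokaryotic and eukaryotic cell-free systems.
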