Features (pLannotate 1.2.2; 17 found; start..end, strand, type, name):
      7..25      +  promoter       T7 promoter: promoter for bacteriophage T7 RNA polymerase
    199..912     +  CDS            Superfolder GFP: Superfolder GFP is a basic (constitutively fluorescent) green fluorescent protein published in 2005, derived from Aequorea victoria. It is reported to be a very rapidly-maturing weak dimer.
    937..1061    +  protein_bind   attR1: mutant version of attR; recombination site for the Gateway® LR reaction LR Clonase™
   1111..1413    -  CDS            ccdB: CCDB_ECOLI - Also known as G, letB, letD. Experimental evidence at protein level: Swiss-Prot protein existence level 1. Toxic component of a type II toxin-antitoxin (TA) system, functioning in plasmid maintainence. Responsible for the post- segregational killing (PSK) of plasmid-free cells, also referred to as a plasmid addiction system. Half-life of over 2 hours. Cell killing by CcdB is accompanied by filamentation, defects in chromosome and plasmid segregation, defects in cell division, formation of anucleate cells, decreased DNA synthesis and plasmid loss. Interferes with the activity of DN
   1418..1576    -  CDS            ccdA (fragment): CCDA_ECO57 - Also known as H, letA. Experimental evidence at protein level: Swiss-Prot protein existence level 1. Antitoxin component of a type II toxin-antitoxin (TA) system which inhibits the post-segregational killing (PSK) of plasmid-free cells, also referred to as a plasmid addiction system. Binds to and blocks the activity of CcdB; will also remove bound CcdB protein from the CcdB-GyrA complex by forming a CcdA-CcdB complex, a process termed rejuvenation. Functions as a transcriptional corepressor for the ccdAB operon, repression also requires CcdB (By similarity). From Escherichia coli
   1755..2414    -  CDS            CmR: chloramphenicol acetyltransferase; cat; confers resistance to chloramphenicol
   2415..2517    -  promoter       cat promoter: promoter of the E. coli cat gene encoding chloramphenicol acetyltransferase
   2659..2678    -  protein_bind   attB2: mutant version of attB; core recombination site for the Gateway® BP reaction BP Clonase™
   2854..2885    +  CDS            SET1 (fragment): solubility-enhancement tag derived from T7 phage gene 10B
   2903..2949    +  terminator     T7 terminator: transcription terminator for bacteriophage T7 RNA polymerase
   3051..3067    -  protein_bind   lac operator: The lac repressor binds to the lac operator to inhibit transcription in E. coli. This inhibition can be relieved by adding lactose or isopropyl-β-D-thiogalactopyranoside (IPTG). lac repressor encoded by lacI
   3075..3105    -  promoter       lac promoter: promoter for the E. coli lac operon
   3120..3141    -  protein_bind   CAP binding site: CAP binding activates transcription in the presence of cAMP. E. coli catabolite activator protein
   3154..3246    -  CDS            lacI (fragment): lac repressor; lacI; The lac repressor binds to the lac operator to inhibit transcription in E. coli. This inhibition can be relieved by adding lactose or isopropyl-β-D-thiogalactopyranoside (IPTG).
   3429..4017    -  rep_origin     ori: high-copy-number ColE1/pMB1/pBR322/pUC origin of replication
   4188..5048    -  CDS            AmpR: β-lactamase; bla; confers resistance to ampicillin, carbenicillin, and related antibiotics
   5049..5153    -  promoter       AmpR promoter: bla
>Addgene plasmid #67143 | pCellFree_G09 | depositor full sequence | sequence record 147286 | Full plasmid sequence
GACGTCTAATACGACTCACTATAGGGACATCTTAAGTTTATTTTATTTTATTTTATTTTATTTTATTTTA
TTTTATTTTATTTTATTTTATTTTATTTAACCATGACAGTAATGTATAAAGTCTGTAAAGACATTAAACA
CGTAAGTGAAACCATGGGCACCTCTGGTCACCACCATCACCACCATCACCACGGCACAATGAGCAAAGGA
GAAGAACTTTTCACTGGAGTTGTCCCAATTCTTGTTGAATTAGATGGTGATGTTAATGGGCACAAATTTT
CTGTCCGTGGAGAGGGTGAAGGTGATGCTACAAACGGAAAACTCACCCTTAAATTTATTTGCACTACTGG
AAAACTACCTGTTCCGTGGCCAACACTTGTCACTACTCTGACCTATGGTGTTCAATGCTTTTCCCGTTAT
CCGGATCACATGAAACGGCATGACTTTTTCAAGAGTGCCATGCCCGAAGGTTATGTACAGGAACGCACTA
TATCTTTCAAAGATGACGGGACCTACAAGACGCGTGCTGAAGTCAAGTTTGAAGGTGATACCCTTGTTAA
TCGTATCGAGTTAAAGGGTATTGATTTTAAAGAAGATGGAAACATTCTTGGACACAAACTCGAGTACAAC
TTTAACTCACACAATGTATACATCACGGCAGACAAACAAAAGAATGGAATCAAAGCTAACTTCAAAATTC
GCCACAACGTTGAAGATGGTTCCGTTCAACTAGCAGACCATTATCAACAAAATACTCCAATTGGCGATGG
CCCTGTCCTTTTACCAGACAACCATTACCTGTCGACACAATCTGTCCTTTCGAAAGATCCCAACGAAAAG
CGTGACCACATGGTCCTTCTTGAGTTTGTAACTGCTGCTGGGATTACACATGGCATGGATGAGCTCTACA
AACTGGAGGTGCTCTTCCAGGGTCCGACAAGTTTGTACAAAAAAGCTGAACGAGAAACGTAAAATGATAT
AAATATCAATATATTAAATTAGATTTTGCATAAAAAACAGACTACATAATACTGTAAAACACAACATATC
CAGTCACTATGGGGCCCGTCGACCTGCAGACTGGCTGTGTATAAGGGAGCCTGACATTTATATTCCCCAG
AACATCAGGTTAATGGCGTTTTTGATGTCATTTTCGCGGTGGCTGAGATCAGCCACTTCTTCCCCGATAA
CGGAGACCGGCACACTGGCCATATCGGTGGTCATCATGCGCCAGCTTTCATCCCCGATATGCACCACCGG
GTAAAGTTCACGGGAGACTTTATCTGACAGCAGACGTGCACTGGCCAGGGGGATCACCATCCGTCGCCCG
GGCGTGTCAATAATATCACTCTGTACATCCACAAACAGACGATAACGGCTCTCTCTTTTATAGGTGTAAA
CCTTAAACTGCATTTCACCAGTCCCTGTTCTCGTCAGCAAAAGAGCCGTTCATTTCAATAAACCGGGCGA
CCTCAGCCATCCCTTCCTGATTTTCCGCTTTCCAGCGTTCGGCACGCAGACGACGGGCTTCATTCTGCAT
GGTTGTGCTTACCAGACCGGAGATATTGACATCATATATGCCTTGAGCAACTGATAGCTGTCGCTGTCAA
CTGTCACTGTAATACGCTGCTTCATAGCACACCTCTTTTTGACATACTTCGGGTATACATATCAGTATAT
ATTCTTATACCGCAAAAATCAGCGCGCAAATACGCATACTGTTATCTGGCTTTTAGTAAGCCGGATCCAC
GCGTTTACGCCCCGCCCTGCCACTCATCGCAGTACTGTTGTAATTCATTAAGCATTCTGCCGACATGGAA
GCCATCACAGACGGCATGATGAACCTGAATCGCCAGCGGCATCAGCACCTTGTCGCCTTGCGTATAATAT
TTGCCCATGGTGAAAACGGGGGCGAAGAAGTTGTCCATATTGGCCACGTTTAAATCAAAACTGGTGAAAC
TCACCCAGGGATTGGCTGAGACGAAAAACATATTCTCAATAAACCCTTTAGGGAAATAGGCCAGGTTTTC
ACCGTAACACGCCACATCTTGCGAATATATGTGTAGAAACTGCCGGAAATCGTCGTGGTATTCACTCCAG
AGCGATGAAAACGTTTCAGTTTGCTCATGGAAAACGGTGTAACAAGGGTGAACACTATCCCATATCACCA
GCTCACCGTCTTTCATTGCCATACGGAATTCCGGATGAGCATTCATCAGGCGGGCAAGAATGTGAATAAA
GGCCGGATAAAACTTGTGCTTATTTTTCTTTACGGTCTTTAAAAAGGCCGTAATATCCAGCTGAACGGTC
TGGTTATAGGTACATTGAGCAACTGACTGAAATGCCTCAAAATGTTCTTTACGATGCCATTGGGATATAT
CAACGGTGGTATATCCAGTGATTTTTTTCTCCATTTTAGCTTCCTTAGCTCCTGAAAATCTCGATAACTC
AAAAAATACGCCCGGTAGTGATCTTATTTCATTATGGTGAAAGTTGGAACCTCTTACGTGCCGATCAACG
TCTCATTTTCGCCAAAAGTTGGCCCAGGGCTTCCCGGTATCAACAGGGACACCAGGATTTATTTATTCTG
CGAAGTGATCTTCCGTCACAGGTATTTATTCGGCGCAAAGTGCGTCGGGTGATGCTGCCAACTTAGCAAG
CTTTCTTGTACAAAGTGGTGTAAGCGGCCGCCCTCCTCCTCCTTTCTTGTTCCTTTCACGTCGCCTTCTC
GGTTGTAGCTGGCAGACGACGAGTCTTACTTTTACGTGTACTTCTCTATAGATGATGTATGATCTCTCTG
CATGCGTGTTCGTGCATGTGTCCGTGTGTTGGGTACGCGTGGTACCCTGCAGGAAGGAAGCTGAGTTGGC
TGCTGCCACCGCTGAGCAATAACTAGTAATTACTAGCATAACCCCTTGGGGCCTCTAAACGGGTCTTGAG
GGGGTTTTTTGCTGAAAGGAGGACAGCTGATGATTGTCATGCTTGCCATCTGTTTTCTTGCAAGGTCAGA
GGAATTCGTAATCATGGTCATAGCTGTTTCCTGTGTGAAATTGTTATCCGCTCACAATTCCACACAACAT
ACGAGCCGGAAGCATAAAGTGTAAAGCCTGGGGTGCCTAATGAGTGAGCTAACTCACATTAATTGCGTTG
CGCTCACTGCCCGCTTTCCAGTCGGGAAACCTGTCGTGCCAGCTGCATTAATGAATCGGCCAACGCGCGG
GGAGAGGCGGTTTGCGTATTGGGCGCTCTTCCGCTTCCTCGCTCACTGACTCGCTGCGCTCGGTCGTTCG
GCTGCGGCGAGCGGTATCAGCTCACTCAAAGGCGGTAATACGGTTATCCACAGAATCAGGGGATAACGCA
GGAAAGAACATGTGAGCAAAAGGCCAGCAAAAGGCCAGGAACCGTAAAAAGGCCGCGTTGCTGGCGTTTT
TCCATAGGCTCCGCCCCCCTGACGAGCATCACAAAAATCGACGCTCAAGTCAGAGGTGGCGAAACCCGAC
AGGACTATAAAGATACCAGGCGTTTCCCCCTGGAAGCTCCCTCGTGCGCTCTCCTGTTCCGACCCTGCCG
CTTACCGGATACCTGTCCGCCTTTCTCCCTTCGGGAAGCGTGGCGCTTTCTCATAGCTCACGCTGTAGGT
ATCTCAGTTCGGTGTAGGTCGTTCGCTCCAAGCTGGGCTGTGTGCACGAACCCCCCGTTCAGCCCGACCG
CTGCGCCTTATCCGGTAACTATCGTCTTGAGTCCAACCCGGTAAGACACGACTTATCGCCACTGGCAGCA
GCCACTGGTAACAGGATTAGCAGAGCGAGGTATGTAGGCGGTGCTACAGAGTTCTTGAAGTGGTGGCCTA
ACTACGGCTACACTAGAAGAACAGTATTTGGTATCTGCGCTCTGCTGAAGCCAGTTACCTTCGGAAAAAG
AGTTGGTAGCTCTTGATCCGGCAAACAAACCACCGCTGGTAGCGGTGGTTTTTTTGTTTGCAAGCAGCAG
ATTACGCGCAGAAAAAAAGGATCTCAAGAGGATCCTTTGATCTTTTCTACGGGGTCTGACGCTCAGTGGA
ACGAAAACTCACGTTAAGGGATTTTGGTCATGAGATTATCAAAAAGGATCTTCACCTAGATCCTTTTAAA
TTAAAAATGAAGTTTTAAATCAATCTAAAGTATATATGAGTAAACTTGGTCTGACAGTTACCAATGCTTA
ATCAGTGAGGCACCTATCTCAGCGATCTGTCTAGTTCGTTCATCCATAGTTGCCTGACTCCCCGTCGTGT
AGATAACTACGATACGGGAGGGCTTACCATCTGGCCCCAGTGCTGCAATGATACCGCGAGACCCACGCTC
ACCGGCTCCAGATTTATCAGCAATAAACCAGCCAGCCGGAAGGGCCGAGCGCAGAAGTGGTCCTGCAACT
TTATCCGCCTCCATCCAGTCTATTAATTGTTGCCGGGAAGCTAGAGTAAGTAGTTCGCCAGTTAATAGTT
TGCGCAACGTTGTTGCCATTGCTACAGGCATCGTGGTGTCACGCTCGTCGTTTGGTATGGCTTCATTCAG
CTCCGGTTCCCAACGATCAAGGCGAGTTACATGATCCCCCATGTTGTGCAAAAAAGCGGTTAGCTCCTTC
GGTCCTCCGATCGTTGTCAGAAGTAAGTTGGCCGCAGTGTTATCACTCATGGTTATGGCAGCACTGCATA
ATTCTCTTACTGTCATGCCATCCGTAAGATGCTTTTCTGTGACTGGTGAGTACTCAACCAAGTCATTCTG
AGAATAGTGTATGCGGCGACCGAGTTGCTCTTGCCCGGCGTCAATACGGGATAATACCGCGCCACATAGC
AGAACTTTAAAAGTGCTCATCATTGGAAAACGTTCTTCGGGGCGAAAACTCTCAAGGATCTTACCGCTGT
TGAGATCCAGTTCGATGTAACCCACTCGTGCACCCAACTGATCTTCAGCATCTTTTACTTTCACCAGCGT
TTCTGGGTGAGCAAAAACAGGAAGGCAAAATGCCGCAAAAAAGGGAATAAGGGCGACACGGAAATGTTGA
ATACTCATACTCTTCCTTTTTCAATATTATTGAAGCATTTATCAGGGTTATTGTCTCATGAGCGGATACA
TATTTGAATGTATTTAGAAAAATAAACAAATAGGGGTTCCGCGCACATTTCCCCGAAAAGTGCCACCT
