>Addgene plasmid #67143 | pCellFree_G09 | addgene partial sequence | sequence record 121417 | T7term 5'-GCTAGTTATTGCTCAGCGG-3'
CCACGCGTACCCAACACACGGACACATGCACGAACACGCATGCAGAGAGATCATACATCATCTATAGAGA
AGTACACGTAAAAGTAAGACTCGTCGTCTGCCAGCTACAACCGAGAAGGCGACGTGAAAGGAACAAGAAA
GGAGGAGGAGGGCGGCCGCTTACACCACTTTGTACAAGAAAGCTTGCTAAGTTGGCAGCATCACCCGACG
CACTTTGCGCCGAATAAATACCTGTGACGGAAGATCACTTCGCAGAATAAATAAATCCTGGTGTCCCTGT
TGATACCGGGAAGCCCTGGGCCAACTTTTGGCGAAAATGAGACGTTGATCGGCACGCAAGAGGTTCCAAC
TTTCACCATAATGAAATAAGATCACTACCGGGCGTATTTTTTGAGTTATCGAGATTTTCAGGAGCTAAGG
AAGCTAAAATGGAGAAAAAAATCACTGGATATACCACCGTTGATATATCCCAATGGCATCGTAAAGAACA
TTTTGAGGCATTTCAGTCAGTTGCTCAATGTACCTATAACCAGACCGTTCAGCTGGATATTACGGCCTTT
TTAAAGACCGTAAAGAAAAATAAGCACAAGTTTTATCCGGCCTTTATTCACATTCTTGCCCGCCTGATGA
ATGCTCATCCGGAATTCCGTATGGCAATGAAAGACGGTGAGCTGGTGATATGGGATAGTGTTCACCCTTG
TTACACCGTTTTCCATGAGCAAACTGAAACGTTTTCATCGCTCTGGAGTGAATACCACGACGATTTCCGG
CAGTTTCTACACATATATTCGCAAGATGTGGCGTGTTACGGTGAAAACCTGGCCTATTTCCCTAAAGGGT
TTATTGAGAATATGTTTTTCGTCTCAGCCAATCCCTGGGTGAGTTTCACCAGTTTTGATTTAAACGTGG
