>Addgene plasmid #67143 | pCellFree_G09 | addgene partial sequence | sequence record 121787 | T7 5'-TAATACGACTCACTATAGGG-3'
TTTATTTTATTTTATTTTATTTTATTTTATTTTATTTAACCATGACAGTAATGTATAAAGTCTGTAAAGA
CATTAAACACGTAAGTGAAACCATGGGCACCTCTGGTCACCACCATCACCACCATCACCACGGCACAATG
AGCAAAGGAGAAGAACTTTTCACTGGAGTTGTCCCAATTCTTGTTGAATTAGATGGTGATGTTAATGGGC
ACAAATTTTCTGTCCGTGGAGAGGGTGAAGGTGATGCTACAAACGGAAAACTCACCCTTAAATTTATTTG
CACTACTGGAAAACTACCTGTTCCGTGGCCAACACTTGTCACTACTCTGACCTATGGTGTTCAATGCTTT
TCCCGTTATCCGGATCACATGAAACGGCATGACTTTTTCAAGAGTGCCATGCCCGAAGGTTATGTACAGG
AACGCACTATATCTTTCAAAGATGACGGGACCTACAAGACGCGTGCTGAAGTCAAGTTTGAAGGTGATAC
CCTTGTTAATCGTATCGAGTTAAAGGGTATTGATTTTAAAGAAGATGGAAACATTCTTGGACACAAACTC
GAGTACAACTTTAACTCACACAATGTATACATCACGGCAGACAAACAAAAGAATGGAATCAAAGCTAACT
TCAAAATTCGCCACAACGTTGAAGATGGTTCCGTTCAACTAGCAGACCATTATCAACAAAATACTCCAAT
TGGCGATGGCCCTGTCCTTTTACCAGACAACCATTACCTGTCGACACAATCTGTCCTTTCGAAAGATCCC
AACGAAAAGCGTGACCACATGGTCCTTCTTGAGT
